>Addgene plasmid #245637 | pICSL12030 | addgene full sequence | sequence record 495381 | Addgene NGS Result
TTGAGATCCTTTTTTTCTGCGCGTAATCTGCTGCTTGCAAACAAAAAAACCACCGCTACCAGCGGTGGTT
TGTTTGCCGGATCAAGAGCTACCAACTCTTTTTCCGAAGGTAACTGGCTTCAGCAGAGCGCAGATACCAA
ATACTGTTCTTCTAGTGTAGCCGTAGTTAGGCCACCACTTCAAGAACTCTGTAGCACCGCCTACATACCT
CGCTCTGCTAATCCTGTTACCAGTGGCTGCTGCCAGTGGCGATAAGTCGTGTCTTACCGGGTTGGACTCA
AGACGATAGTTACCGGATAAGGCGCAGCGGTCGGGCTGAACGGGGGGTTCGTGCACACAGCCCAGCTTGG
AGCGAACGACCTACACCGAACTGAGATACCTACAGCGTGAGCTATGAGAAAGCGCCACGCTTCCCGAAGG
GAGAAAGGCGGACAGGTATCCGGTAAGCGGCAGGGTCGGAACAGGAGAGCGCACGAGGGAGCTTCCAGGG
GGAAACGCCTGGTATCTTTATAGTCCTGTCGGGTTTCGCCACCTCTGACTTGAGCGTCGATTTTTGTGAT
GCTCGTCAGGGGGGCGGAGCCTATGGAAAAACGCCAGCAACGCGGCCTTTTTACGGTTCCTGGCCTTTTG
CTGGCCTTTTGCTCACATGTTCTTTCCTGCGTTATCCCCTGATTCTGTGGATAACCGTATTACCGCCTTT
GAGTGAGCTGATACCGCTCGCCGCAGCCGAACGACCGAGCGCAGCGAGTCAGTGAGCGAGGAAGCGGAAG
AGCGCCCAATACGCAAACCGCCTCTCCCCGCGCGTTGGCCGATTCATTAATCACTCTGTGGTCTCAGGAG
TAGACGTATATGACAATTAATTAATGATCCGATCCAAACGACCCTTGGCGTATTTGGTAAGGTAGCAGTG
ATGTGCTTAATTATTAACCAACGATGTACTGAGTTTCTAGAATTAGTAAGAACCATAAGAGTTTTAAAAA
GTGTAAAACGTAAAACATCAACACATGTCATTCCAGTTAACATACATATATCTATATATATGTTAACGTG
TTTGCATAATTTTTTTAATTAGAGAAAAACAGCACACTATGCAAAAGATCGTTCATATATCTAACGTGTG
ATTTAATCGATCTAACAACTTTTTATTCCCTTTTATATTACCAAAATATTTATTTCCATTGATCATATAT
TTGAAGTAGCAAAAATTGGTAAAATTTTAGTTAAAAATGAGGGAGATGAAAACTGATATATTATGTAAAT
CTCAAGTTTTTGTAATGCATAAGAAAAATGTTATCACCATTGCAACTATCCATGGTAGCAACCGTATATC
TCAGCATATGATACAAAAAAAAAACAAGAAGAAGCTCATATTCAAATTTCTTACGTTMAAACGAATAACT
TGATTGCTAAACAACAAATCTAGATAGCATTGGATTCATCAGTAAGAGTTAAAATCGTACAGCATTGTGA
ATCATAAAATGTTGTACAAGATTGTGAAATAACAAATAATATTGTAAATTTATCAAAAAAAAAGGGGATT
GTGGATCAATGAATATGATGGAGAATGTTCATAGAAGAGGTAAATAATAGAGGGACCCAAAATAACATTG
TTGAAATGGAATATAATCATAAATGAGTCACATCTTCAAAATCTGATCAAATCACTTGGAAAAAAAAAGA
TCAAGTCACATGCAACCAGTAACCACAATCATATTTTGGCCGGTCTATCACCATACACATTGTTTACAGC
TCACACTTGTCCCTCCTTATATTTGTTCGTATCCATTTGTTTTCTTCTCTCTCTACTCTAATCTCATCTT
TATGTTTATCCCTTTTTGAATTTTGAAGCTACTCTGTCCTTTGGGTCCACCCTCCACCACCTCTAATTTC
AATCACGTTAAACCGGCCATATTACTTTAAACCGACCGTTTTCTACTAATAGGAAAATCCGACCCAAATT
TTTGACTAATTATAAGACATACCGCCGCTATACCATGATATTGTCAAAGAAAAAGTTTCTAACCAATAAC
CACTATAGACTAAAAGATTTCAAATAATTTGATTGATACTGCATTGAACATTCTACAATTCTACTTATAT
TGTGTAGTTCAAATAATGAGAACATATCGGAAAGACTAGCCGCTATTAGATTATGAATGCGTATGAATAC
ATTATACATTATAGTATATATATATATATACACATATATTAAAATGTATTACTATATAATAATTTGTCTT
AGTATAGTACTCAAAGAAATAGAGTTTTCTTACGTAGATGTCATATATTTTAGTCATTTTAGGCACCTTC
CTAACTCAAATCACGAATAGAACTTATGTAGCAAAATGTAAACACATGAAATCATTTATTAATTCGGGTC
CAACGTAACCCACCACACCACAGAAACTCATTAAATAGTATTTTTTTATAAAACTTAAGTTATATGCATG
GATACATGAACGATACTCCTATATAAAGAGAACAGCATTCAAAAGGTCTTATCATCTTCTTCACTAAACA
AAAAAAAACCCTTCAAAACATTTCCTTATTCTTTCTTCTTCATCTACAACAATGTGAGACCACGAAGTGG
CTCTTCAGTGGACGAAAGGGCCTCGTGATACGCCTATTTTTATAGGTTAATGTCATGATAATAATGGTTT
CTTAGACGTCAGGTGGCACTTTTCGGGGAAATGTGCGCGGAACCCCTATTTGTTTATTTTTCTAAATACA
TTCAAATATGTATCCGCTCATGAGACAATAACCCTGATAAATGCTTCAATAATATTGAAAAAGGAAGAGT
ATGCGCTCACGCAACTGGTCCAGAACCTTGACCGAACGCAGCGGTGGTAACGGCGCAGTGGCGGTTTTCA
TGGCTTGTTATGACTGTTTTTTTTTGGGGTACAGTCTATGCCTCGGGCATCCAAGCAGCAAGCGCGTTAC
GCCGTGGGTCGATGTTTGATGTTATGGAGCAGCAACGATGTTACGCAGCAGGGCAGTCGCCCTAAAACAA
AGTTAAACATCATGAGGGAAGCGGTGATCGCCGAAGTATCGACTCAACTATCAGAGGTAGTTGGCGTCAT
CGAGCGCCATCTCGAACCGACGTTGCTGGCCGTACATTTGTACGGCTCCGCAGTGGATGGCGGCCTGAAG
CCACACAGCGATATTGATTTGCTGGTTACGGTGACCGTAAGGCTTGATGAAACAACGCGGCGAGCTTTGA
TCAACGACCTTTTGGAAACTTCGGCTTCCCCTGGAGAGAGCGAGATTCTCCGCGCTGTAGAAGTCACCAT
TGTTGTGCACGACGACATCATTCCGTGGCGTTATCCAGCTAAGCGCGAACTGCAATTTGGAGAATGGCAG
CGCAATGACATTCTTGCAGGTATCTTCGAGCCAGCCACGATCGACATTGATCTGGCTATCTTGCTGACAA
AAGCAAGAGAACATAGCGTTGCCTTGGTAGGTCCAGCGGCGGAGGAACTCTTTGATCCGGTTCCTGAACA
GGATCTATTTGAGGCGCTAAATGAAACCTTAACGCTATGGAACTCGCCGCCCGACTGGGCTGGCGATGAG
CGAAATGTAGTGCTTACGTTGTCCCGCATTTGGTACAGCGCAGTAACCGGCAAAATCGCGCCGAAGGATG
TCGCTGCCGACTGGGCAATGGAGCGCCTGCCGGCCCAGTATCAGCCCGTCATACTTGAAGCTAGACAGGC
TTATCTTGGACAAGAAGAAGATCGCTTGGCCTCGCGCGCAGATCAGTTGGAAGAATTTGTCCATTACGTA
AAAGGCGAGATCACCAAGGTAGTCGGCAAATAACTGTCAGACCAAGTTTACTCATATATACTTTAGATTG
ATTTAAAACTTCATTTTTAATTTAAAAGGATCTAGGTGAAGATCCTTTTTGATAATCTCATGACCAAAAT
CCCTTAACGTGAGTTTTCGTTCCACTGAGCGTCAGACCCCGTAGAAAAGATCAAAGGATCTTC
Features (pLannotate 1.2.2; 7 found; start..end, strand, type, name):
      1..589     +  rep_origin     ori: high-copy-number ColE1/pMB1/pBR322/pUC origin of replication
    772..821     +  CDS            lacI (fragment): lac repressor; lacI; The lac repressor binds to the lac operator to inhibit transcription in E. coli. This inhibition can be relieved by adding lactose or isopropyl-β-D-thiogalactopyranoside (IPTG).
   2208..2224    -  polyA_signal   hsp70 poly(A) (fragment): polyadenlyation signal from the Drosophila melanogaster hsp70Ab gene
   2696..2800    +  promoter       AmpR promoter: bla
   2791..2871    -  CDS            int (fragment): INT2_ECOLX - Protein inferred from homology: Swiss-Prot protein existence level 3. Putative integrase believed to be involved in the insertion of antibiotic resistance genes into plasmids and transposons. From Escherichia coli.
   2959..3015    +  CDS            GmR (fragment): gentamycin acetyltransferase; aacC1; confers resistance to gentamycin
   3022..3810    +  CDS            aadA: S3AD_ECOLX - Experimental evidence at protein level: Swiss-Prot protein existence level 1. Mediates bacterial resistance to the antibiotics streptomycin and spectinomycin. From Escherichia coli.
