[The description below was written by a language model from this plasmid's Addgene catalogue record and pLannotate feature annotations shown in this document.]
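Description:
pICSL12030 is a Level 0 Golden Gate (MoClo) part plasmid built on the pICH41295 backbone, a small synthetic-biology vector intended only for propagation in E. coli and as a donor of a standardised DNA part. It replicates from a high-copy ColE1/pUC-type origin and is selected with spectinomycin through an aadA (streptomycin/spectinomycin adenylyltransferase) gene, which the annotation places downstream of a bla-type promoter. The short lacI, integrase and gentamicin acetyltransferase matches in the feature table are fragments, most likely remnants of backbone construction rather than functional genes. The brief hsp70 poly(A) hit lies in the unannotated stretch where the insert presumably sits and is probably a chance match.

The payload is a 1,734 bp promoter plus 5′ untranslated region module from the Arabidopsis thaliana delta-TIP gene (AT3g16240), designated pAt1. The automated annotation does not label this plant sequence, so its exact coordinates within the 3,983 nt sequence are not stated. Internal BsaI and BpiI recognition sites were removed by point mutation ("domestication") so that the part survives Type IIS digestion. On BsaI release it carries the GGAG and AATG fusion overhangs, the MoClo syntax for a promoter + 5′ UTR position, with the AATG overhang supplying the start codon context for a downstream coding part. The depositor notes a mixed A/C base within the promoter that is not known to affect function.

The plasmid is used as a building block in one-pot Golden Gate assemblies, where it is combined with coding sequence and terminator modules into Level 1 transcriptional units for plant expression constructs.
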