Addgene plasmid #245637: pICSL12030
Purpose: Level 0 Golden Gate part pAt1: Tip Delta (AT3g16240) promoter, GGAG - AATG
Depositing lab: Mark Youles. Depositing organization: Sainsbury Laboratory, Norwich.
Backbone
  Vector backbone: pICH41295
  Backbone size w/o insert (bp): 2249
  Vector type: Synthetic Biology
Growth in bacteria
  Bacterial resistance: Spectinomycin, 50 μg/mL
  Growth temperature: 37°C
  Growth strain: DH5alpha
  Copy number: High Copy
Gene/Insert
  Gene/Insert name: pAt1: Tip Delta (AT3g16240) promoter
  Species: A. thaliana (mustard weed)
  Insert size (bp): 1734
  Mutation: BsaI/BpiI sites removed by point-mutation
  Cloning method: Restriction Enzyme; 5′ cloning site BsaI (destroyed during cloning); 3′ cloning site BsaI (destroyed during cloning)
  Sequencing primers: 5′ TCACATGTTCTTTCCTGCG; 3′ GTCTCATGAGCGGATACATATTTGAATG
Terms and licenses: Academic/Nonprofit Terms; Industry Terms: Not Available to Industry
Depositor comments: Level 0 promoter + 5' untranslated region module used for GoldenGate assemblies using the MoClo overhang syntax Please note: This plasmid contains an A/C 50/50 mixed base in pAT1. This is not known to impact plasmid function.
How to cite: pICSL12030 was a gift from Mark Youles (Addgene plasmid # 245637 ; http://n2t.net/addgene:245637 ; RRID:Addgene_245637)
